>Addgene plasmid #56242 | mIFP-Vimentin-7 | depositor partial sequence | sequence record 87140 | insert sequence
CCATGGCTAGTGACGTCAGATCCGCTAGCGCCACCATGTCCACCAGGTCCGTGTCCTCGTCCTCCTACCG
CAGGATGTTCGGCGGCCCGGGCACCGCGAGCCGGCCGAGCTCCAGCCGGAGCTACGTGACTACGTCCACC
CGCACCTACAGCCTGGGCAGCGCGCTGCGCCCCAGCACCAGCCGCAGCCTCTACGCCTCGTCCCCGGGCG
GCGTGTATGCCACGCGCTCCTCTGCCGTGCGCCTGCGGAGCAGCGTGCCCGGGGTGCGGCTCCTGCAGGA
CTCGGTGGACTTCTCGCTGGCCGACGCCATCAACACCGAGTTCAAGAACACCCGCACCAACGAGAAGGTG
GAGCTGCAGGAGCTGAATGACCGCTTCGCCAACTACATCGACAAGGTGCGCTTCCTGGAGCAGCAGAATA
AGATCCTGCTGGCCGAGCTCGAGCAGCTCAAGGGCCAAGGCAAGTCGCGCCTGGGGGACCTCTACGAGGA
GGAGATGCGGGAGCTGCGCCGGCAGGTGGACCAGCTAACCAACGACAAAGCCCGCGTCGAGGTGGAGCGC
GACAACCTGGCCGAGGACATCATGCGCCTCCGGGAGAAATTGCAGGAGGAGATGCTTCAGAGAGAGGAAG
CCGAAAACACCCTGCAATCTTTCAGACAGGATGTTGACAATGCGTCTCTGGCACGTCTTGACCTTGAACG
CAAAGTGGAATCTTTGCAAGAAGAGATTGCCTTTTTGAAGAAACTCCACGAAGAGGAAATCCAGGAGCTG
CAGGCTCAGATTCAGGAACAGCATGTCCAAATCGATGTGGATGTTTCCAAGCCTGACCTCACGGCTGCCC
TGCGTGACGTACGTCAGCAATATGAAAGTGTGGCTGCCAAGAACCTGCAGGAGGCAGAAGAATGGTACAA
ATCCAAGTTTGCTGACCTCTCTGAGGCTGCCAACCGGAACAATGACGCCCTGCGCCAGGCAAAGCAGGAG
TCCACTGAGTACCGGAGACAGGTGCAGTCCCTCACCTGTGAAGTGGATGCCCTTAAAGGAACCAATGAGT
CCCTGGAACGCCAGATGCGTGAAATGGAAGAGAACTTTGCCGTTGAAGCTGCTAACTACCAAGACACTAT
TGGCCGCCTGCAGGATGAGATTCAGAATATGAAGGAGGAAATGGCTCGTCACCTTCGTGAATACCAAGAC
CTGCTCAATGTTAAGATGGCCCTTGACATTGAGATTGCCACCTACAGGAAGCTGCTGGAAGGCGAGGAGA
GCAGGATTTCTCTGCCTCTTCCAAACTTTTCCTCCCTGAACCTGAGGGAAACTAATCTGGATTCACTCCC
TCTGGTTGATACCCACTCAAAAAGGACACTTCTGATTAAGACGGTTGAAACTAGAGATGGACAGGTTATC
AACGAAACTTCTCAGCATCACGATGACCTTGAAGGGGATCCACCGGTCGCCACCATGTCGGTACCGCTGA
CTACCTCAGCATTCGGCCACGCGTTTCTGGCTAACTGTGAACGCGAGCAGATCCACCTGGCGGGCTCCAT
TCAGCCGCACGGTATCCTGCTGGCTGTGAAAGAGCCGGACAACGTGGTGATCCAGGCTTCTATTAACGCT
GCGGAGTTCCTGAACACCAACTCTGTTGTTGGCCGTCCGCTGCGTGACCTGGGCGGCGATCTGCCTTTGC
AGATCCTGCCGCACCTGAACGGCCCGCTGCACCTGGCTCCGATGACCCTGCGTTGTACCGTGGGTTCTCC
GCCGCGTCGTGTGGACTGTACCATTCATCGTCCGTCTAACGGCGGCCTGATCGTAGAACTGGAACCAGCA
ACCAAGACCACTAACATTGCGCCGGCTCTGGACGGTGCGTTTCATCGTATCACTTCTTCATCCTCCCTGA
TGGGCCTGTGTGACGAAACCGCGACTATTATCCGTGAGATTACTGGCTACGACCGTGTGATGGTAGTACG
TTTCGATGAAGAGGGTAATGGCGAAATTCTGTCCGAACGTCGTCGTGCGGACCTGGAAGCGTTCCTGGGT
AACCGCTACCCGGCGTCTACTATTCCGCAGATCGCTCGTCGCCTGTACGAACATAACCGTGTTCGCCTGC
TGGTAGATGTGAACTATACTCCGGTTCCGCTACAGCCGCGCATCAGCCCGCTGAACGGTCGTGATCTGGA
TATGTCCCTGTCTTGCCTGCGCTCTATGTCCCCGATCCACCAGAAATACATGCAGGACATGGGCGTTGGC
GCGACCCTGGTTTGCTCTCTGATGGTGTCTGGTCGTCTGTGGGGTCTGATCGCTTGCCACCACTACGAAC
CGCGCTTCGTTCCGTTCCACATTCGCGCTGCTGGCGAAGCGCTGGCGGAAACTTGTGCGATCCGCATCGC
GACGCTGGAGAGCTTTGCACAGTCTCAGTCCAAATGAGCGGCCGCGACTCTAGATCATAATCAGCCATAC
CACATTGTAGAAGTGGCC
