>Addgene plasmid #56242 | mIFP-Vimentin-7 | addgene partial sequence | sequence record 119371 | SV40pA-R 5'-GAAATTTGTGATGCTATTGC-3'
TTACAACAACAATTGCATTCATTTTATGTTTCAGGTTCAGGGGGAGGTGTGGGAGGTTTTTTAAAGCAAG
TAAAACCTCTACAAATGTGGTATGGCTGATTATGATCTAGAGTCGCGGCCGCTCATTTGGACTGAGACTG
TGCAAAGCTCTCCAGCGTCGCGATGCGGATCGCACAAGTTTCCGCCAGCGCTTCGCCAGCAGCGCGAATG
TGGAACGGAACGAAGCGCGGTTCGTAGTGGTGGCAAGCGATCAGACCCCACAGACGACCAGACACCATCA
GAGAGCAAACCAGGGTCGCGCCAACGCCCATGTCCTGCATGTATTTCTGGTGGATCGGGGACATAGAGCG
CAGGCAAGACAGGGACATATCCAGATCACGACCGTTCAGCGGGCTGATGCGCGGCTGTAGCGGAACCGGA
GTATAGTTCACATCTACCAGCAGGCGAACACGGTTATGTTCGTACAGGCGACGAGCGATCTGCGGAATAG
TAGACGCCGGGTAGCGGTTACCCAGGAACGCTTCCAGGTCCGCACGACGACGTTCGGACAGAATTTCGCC
ATTACCCTCTTCATCGAAACGTACTACCATCACACGGTCGTAGCCAGTAATCTCACGGATAATAGTCGCG
GTTTCGTCACACAGGCCCATCAGGGAGGATGAAGAAGTGATACGATGAAACGCACCGTCCAGAGCCGGCG
CAATGTTAGTGGTCTTGGTTGCTGGTTCCAGTTCTACGATCAGGCCGCCGTTAGACGGACGATGAATGGT
ACAGTCCACACGACGCGGCGGAGAACCCACGGTACAACGCAGGGTCATCGGAGCCAGGTGCAGCGGGCCG
TTCAGGTGCGGCAGGATCTGCAAAGGCAGATCGCCGCCCAGGTCACGCAGCGGACGGCCAACAACAGAGT
TGGTGTTCAGGAACTCCGCAGCG
