>Addgene plasmid #56242 | mIFP-Vimentin-7 | addgene partial sequence | sequence record 120382 | CMV-F 5'-CGCAAATGGGCGGTAGGCGTG-3'
TGAACCGTCAGATCCGCTAGCGCCACCATGTCCACCAGGTCCGTGTCCTCGTCCTCCTACCGCAGGATGT
TCGGCGGCCCGGGCACCGCGAGCCGGCCGAGCTCCAGCCGGAGCTACGTGACTACGTCCACCCGCACCTA
CAGCCTGGGCAGCGCGCTGCGCCCCAGCACCAGCCGCAGCCTCTACGCCTCGTCCCCGGGCGGCGTGTAT
GCCACGCGCTCCTCTGCCGTGCGCCTGCGGAGCAGCGTGCCCGGGGTGCGGCTCCTGCAGGACTCGGTGG
ACTTCTCGCTGGCCGACGCCATCAACACCGAGTTCAAGAACACCCGCACCAACGAGAAGGTGGAGCTGCA
GGAGCTGAATGACCGCTTCGCCAACTACATCGACAAGGTGCGCTTCCTGGAGCAGCAGAATAAGATCCTG
CTGGCCGAGCTCGAGCAGCTCAAGGGCCAAGGCAAGTCGCGCCTGGGGGACCTCTACGAGGAGGAGATGC
GGGAGCTGCGCCGGCAGGTGGACCAGCTAACCAACGACAAAGCCCGCGTCGAGGTGGAGCGCGACAACCT
GGCCGAGGACATCATGCGCCTCCGGGAGAAATTGCAGGAGGAGATGCTTCAGAGAGAGGAAGCCGAAAAC
ACCCTGCAATCTTTCAGACAGGATGTTGACAATGCGTCTCTGGCACGTCTTGACCTTGAACGCAAAGTGG
AATCTTTGCAAGAAGAGATTGCCTTT
