[The description below was written by a language model from this plasmid's Addgene catalogue record.]
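Description:
mIFP-Vimentin-7 is a mammalian expression plasmid that produces human vimentin (VIM) fused to mIFP, a naturally monomeric infrared fluorescent protein. It is built on an mIFP vector backbone of about 4.75 kb (without the insert). The plasmid is maintained at high copy in E. coli under kanamycin selection, and it carries a neomycin resistance marker so that transfected mammalian cells can be selected with G418. The record does not list the origin of replication or provide a feature map, so the exact arrangement of backbone elements is not documented here. The listed sequencing primers indicate that the expression cassette sits between a CMV promoter and an SV40 polyadenylation signal.

The CMV promoter drives strong constitutive transcription of the fusion in a broad range of mammalian cell types. Vimentin is a type III intermediate filament protein, so the fusion incorporates into the cell's intermediate filament network and labels it with infrared fluorescence, with recorded excitation at 683 nm and emission at 704 nm. The record does not state which end of vimentin carries mIFP, nor the nature of the linker; the "7" in the name is not explained in the fields given. A monomeric tag is useful for a polymerising cytoskeletal protein because oligomerising fluorescent proteins can disturb filament assembly. The construct serves as a localization marker for imaging intermediate filaments in cells. Its far-red/infrared spectrum leaves the visible channels free for other fluorescent reporters in multicolour experiments.
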