Addgene plasmid #56242: mIFP-Vimentin-7
Purpose: Localization: Intermediate Filaments, Excitation: 683, Emission: 704
Depositing lab: Michael Davidson. Depositing organization: Florida State University, Tallahassee. Publication: A naturally monomeric infrared fluorescent protein for protein labeling in vivo. Yu D, Baird MA, Allen JR, Howe ES, Klassen MP, Reade A, Makhijani K, Song Y, Liu S, Murthy Z, Zhang SQ, Weiner OD, Kornberg TB, Jan YN, Davidson MW, Shu X. Nat Methods. 2015 Aug;12(8):763-765. doi: 10.1038/nmeth.3447. Epub 2015 Jun 22. PubMed 26098020.
Backbone
  Vector backbone: mIFP
  Backbone size w/o insert (bp): 4750
  Vector type: Mammalian Expression
  Selectable markers: Neomycin (select with G418)
Growth in bacteria
  Bacterial resistance: Kanamycin, 50 μg/mL
  Growth temperature: 37°C
  Growth strain: DH5alpha
  Copy number: High Copy
Gene/Insert
  Gene/Insert name: Vimentin (alt name: NM_003380.3)
  Species: H. sapiens (human)
  Entrez Gene: VIM
  Promoter: CMV
  Tag / fusion protein: mIFP
  Cloning method: Unknown
  Sequencing primers: 5′ CMV-F; 3′ SV40pA-R
Terms and licenses: Academic/Nonprofit Terms; Industry Terms
Depositor comments: . Excitation = 683; Emission = 704
How to cite: mIFP-Vimentin-7 was a gift from Michael Davidson (Addgene plasmid # 56242 ; http://n2t.net/addgene:56242 ; RRID:Addgene_56242)
